>Addgene plasmid #170760 | A99-ELP | addgene full sequence | sequence record 343547 | Addgene NGS Result
TGGCGAATGGG
[124 nt withheld, positions 12-135]
C
[91 nt withheld, positions 137-227]
A
[49 nt withheld, positions 229-277]
CCTTTGACGTTGGAGTCCACGTTCTTT
[37 nt withheld, positions 305-341]
ACCCTATCTCGGTCTATTCTTTTGATTTATAAGGGATTTTGCCGATTTCGGCCTATTGGTTAAAAAATGA
GCTGATTTAACAAAAATTTAACGCGAATTTTAACAAAATATTAACGCTTACAATTTAGGTGGCACTTTTC
GGGGAAATGTGCGCGGAACCCCTATTTGTTTATTTTTCTAAATACATTCAAATATGTATCCGCTCATGAG
ACAATAACCCTGATAAATGCTTCAATAATATTGAAAAAGGAAGAGTATGAGTATTCAACATTTCCGTGTC
GCCCTTATTCCCTTTTTTGCGGCATTTTGCCTTCCTGTTTTTGCTCACCCAGAAACGCTGGTGAAAGTAA
AAGATGCTGAAGATCAGTTGGGTGCACGAGTGGGTTACATCGAACTGGATCTCAACAGCGGTAAGATCCT
TGAGAGTTTTCGCCCCGAAGAACGTTTTCCAATGATGAGCACTTTTAAAGTTCTGCTATGTGGCGCGGTA
TTATCCCGTATTGACGCCGGGCAAGAGCAACTCGGTCGCCGCATACACTATTCTCAGAATGACTTGGTTG
AGTACTCACCAGTCACAGAAAAGCATCTTACGGATGGCATGACAGTAAGAGAATTATGCAGTGCTGCCAT
AACCATGAGTGATAACACTGCGGCCAACTTACTTCTGACAACGATCGGAGGACCGAAGGAGCTAACCGCT
TTTTTGCACAACATGGGGGATCATGTAACTCGCCTTGATCGTTGGGAACCGGAGCTGAATGAAGCCATAC
CAAACGACGAGCGTGACACCACGATGCCTGCAGCAATGGCAACAACGTTGCGCAAACTATTAACTGGCGA
ACTACTTACTCTAGCTTCCCGGCAACAATTAATAGACTGGATGGAGGCGGATAAAGTTGCAGGACCACTT
CTGCGCTCGGCCCTTCCGGCTGGCTGGTTTATTGCTGATAAATCTGGAGCCGGTGAGCGTGGGTCTCGCG
GTATCATTGCAGCACTGGGGCCAGATGGTAAGCCCTCCCGTATCGTAGTTATCTACACGACGGGGAGTCA
GGCAACTATGGATGAACGAAATAGACAGATCGCTGAGATAGGTGCCTCACTGATTAAGCATTGGTAACTG
TCAGACCAAGTTTACTCATATATACTTTAGATTGATTTAAAACTTCATTTTTAATTTAAAAGGATCTAGG
TGAAGATCCTTTTTGATAATCTCATGACCAAAATCCCTTAACGTGAGTTTTCGTTCCACTGAGCGTCAGA
CCCCGTAGAAAAGATCAAAGGATCTTCTTGAGATCCTTTTTTTCTGCGCGTAATCTGCTGCTTGCAAACA
AAAAAACCACCGCTACCAGCGGTGGTTTGTTTGCCGGATCAAGAGCTACCAACTCTTTTTCCGAAGGTAA
CTGGCTTCAGCAGAGCGCAGATACCAAATACTGTCCTTCTAGTGTAGCCGTAGTTAGGCCACCACTTCAA
GAACTCTGTAGCACCGCCTACATACCTCGCTCTGCTAATCCTGTTACCAGTGGCTGCTGCCAGTGGCGAT
AAGTCGTGTCTTACCGGGTTGGACTCAAGACGATAGTTACCGGATAAGGCGCAGCGGTCGGGCTGAACGG
GGGGTTCGTGCACACAGCCCAGCTTGGAGCGAACGACCTACACCGAACTGAGATACCTACAGCGTGAGCT
ATGAGAAAGCGCCACGCTTCCCGAAGGGAGAAAGGCGGACAGGTATCCGGTAAGCGGCAGGGTCGGAACA
GGAGAGCGCACGAGGGAGCTTCCAGGGGGAAACGCCTGGTATCTTTATAGTCCTGTCGGGTTTCGCCACC
TCTGACTTGAGCGTCGATTTTTGTGATGCTCGTCAGGGGGGCGGAGCCTATGGAAAAACGCCAGCAACGC
GGCCTTTTTACGGTTCCTGGCCTTTTGCTGGCCTTTTGCTCACATGTTCTTTCCTGCGTTATCCCCTGAT
TCTGTGGATAACCGTATTACCGCCTTTGAGTGAGCTGATACCGCTCGCCGCAGCCGAACGACCGAGCGCA
GCGAGTCAGTGAGCGAGGAAGCGGAAGAGCGCCTGATGCGGTATTTTCTCCTTACGCATCTGTGCGGTAT
TTCACACCGCAATGGTGCACTCTCAGTACAATCTGCTCTGATGCCGCATAGTTAAGCCAGTATACACTCC
GCTATCGCTACGTGACTGGGTCATGGCTGCGCCCCGACACCCGCCAACACCCGCTGACGCGCCCTGACGG
GCTTGTCTGCTCCCGGCATCCGCTTACAGACAAGCTGTGACCGTCTCCGGGAGCTGCATGTGTCAGAGGT
TTTCACCGTCATCACCGAAACGCGCGAGGCAGCTGCGGTAAAGCTCATCAGCGTGGTCGTGAAGCGATTC
ACAGATGTCTGCCTGTTCATCCGCGTCCAGCTCGTTGAGTTTCTCCAGAAGCGTTAATGTCTGGCTTCTG
ATAAAGCGGGCCATGTTAAGGGCGGTTTTTTCCTGTTTGGTCACTGATGCCTCCGTGTAAGGGGGATTTC
TGTTCATGGGGGTAATGATACCGATGAAACGAGAGAGGATGCTCACGATACGGGTTACTGATGATGAACA
TGCCCGGTTACTGGAACGTTGTGAGGGTAAACAACTGGCGGTATGGATGCGGCGGGACCAGAGAAAAATC
ACTCAGGGTCAATGCCAGCGCTTCGTTAATACAGATGTAGGTGTTCCACAGGGTAGCCAGCAGCATCCTG
CGATGCAGATCCGGAACATAATGGTGCAGGGCGCTGACTTCCGCGTTTCCAGACTTTACGAAACACGGAA
ACCGAAGACCATTCATGTTGTTGCTCAGGTCGCAGACGTTTTGCAGCAGCAGTCGCTTCACGTTCGCTCG
CGTATCGGTGATTCATTCTGCTAACCAGTAAGGCAACCCCGCCAGCCTAGCCGGGTCCTCAACGACAGGA
GCACGATCATGCGCACCCGTGGGGCCGCCATGCCGGCGATAATGGCCTGCTTCTCGCCGAAACGTTTGGT
GGCGGGACCAGTGACGAAGGCTTGAGCGAGGGCGTGCAAGATTCCGAATACCGCAAGCGACAGGCCGATC
ATCGTCGCGCTCCAGCGAAAGCGGTCCTCGCCGAAAATGACCCAGAGCGCTGCCGGCACCTGTCCTACGA
GTTGCATGATAAAGAAGACAGTCATAAGTGCGGCGACGATAGTCATGCCCCGCGCCCACCGGAAGGAGCT
GACTGGGTTGAAGGCTCTCAAGGGCATCGGTCGAGATCCCGGTGCCTAATGAGTGAGCTAACTTACATTA
ATTGCGTTGCGCTCACTGCCCGCTTTCCAGTCGGGAAACCTGTCGTGCCAGCTGCATTAATGAATCGGCC
AACGCGCGGGGAGAGGCGGTTTGCGTATTGGGCGCCAGGGTGGTTTTTCTTTTCACCAGTGAGACGGGCA
ACAGCTGATTGCCCTTCACCGCCTGGCCCTGAGAGAGTTGCAGCAAGCGGTCCACGCTGGTTTGCCCCAG
CAGGCGAAAATCCTGTTTGATGGTGGTTAACGGCGGGATATAACATGAGCTGTCTTCGGTATCGTCGTAT
CCCACTACCGAGATATCCGCACCAACGCGCAGCCCGGACTCGGTAATGGCGCGCATTGCGCCCAGCGCCA
TCTGATCGTTGGCAACCAGCATCGCAGTGGGAACGATGCCCTCATTCAGCATTTGCATGGTTTGTTGAAA
ACCGGACATGGCACTCCAGTCGCCTTCCCGTTCCGCTATCGGCTGAATTTGATTGCGAGTGAGATATTTA
TGCCAGCCAGCCAGACGCAGACGCGCCGAGACAGAACTTAATGGGCCCGCTAACAGCGCGATTTGCTGGT
GACCCAATGCGACCAGATGCTCCACGCCCAGTCGCGTACCGTCTTCATGGGAGAAAATAATACTGTTGAT
GGGTGTCTGGTCAGAGACATCAAGAAATAACGCCGGAACATTAGTGCAGGCAGCTTCCACAGCAATGGCA
TCCTGGTCATCCAGCGGATAGTTAATGATCAGCCCACTGACGCGTTGCGCGAGAAGATTGTGCACCGCCG
CTTTACAGGCTTCGACGCCGCTTCGTTCTACCATCGACACCACCACGCTGGCACCCAGTTGATCGGCGCG
AGATTTAATCGCCGCGACAATTTGCGACGGCGCGTGCAGGGCCAGACTGGAGGTGGCAACGCCAATCAGC
AACGACTGTTTGCCCGCCAGTTGTTGTGCCACGCGGTTGGGAATGTAATTCAGCTCCGCCATCGCCGCTT
CCACTTTTTCCCGCGTTTTCGCAGAAACGTGGCTGGCCTGGTTCACCACGCGGGAAACGGTCTGATAAGA
GACACCGGCATACTCTGCGACATCGTATAACGTTACTGGTTTCACATTCACCACCCTGAATTGACTCTCT
TCCGGGCGCTATCATGCCATACCGCGAAAGGTTTTGCGCCATTCGATGGTGTCCGGGATCTCGACGCTCT
CCCTTATGCGACTCCTGCATTAGGAAGCAGCCCAGTAGTAGGTTGAGGCCGTTGAGCACCGCCGCCGCAA
GGAATGGTGCATGCAAGGAGATGGCGCCCAACAGTCCCCCGGCCACGGGGCCTGCCACCATACCCACGCC
GAAACAAGCGCTCATGAGCCCGAAGTGGCGAGCCCGATCTTCCCCATCGGTGATGTCGGCGATATAGGCG
CCAGCAACCGCACCTGTGGCGCCGGTGATGCCGGCCACGATGCGTCCGGCGTAGAGGATCGAGATCTCGA
TCCCGCGAAATTAATACGACTCACTATAGGGGAATTGTGAGCGGATAACAATTCCCCTCTAGAAATAATT
TTGTTTAACTTTAAGAAGGAGATATACATAATACATATGGCCGGCACCTTTGCCTTGCGAGGGGACAACC
CTCAAGGCGGTGGTGTTCCTGGTATCGGTGTTCCGGGCATTGGTGTACCTGGCATTGGTGTCCCAGGTAT
TGGCGTTCCAGGTATCGGCGTACCAGGTATTGGTGTTCCTGGTATCGGTGTTCCGGGCATCGGTGTACCT
GGCATTGGTGTCCCAGGTATTGGCGTTCCAGGTATCGGCGTACCAGGTATTGGTGTTCCTGGTATCGGTG
TTCCGGGCATCGGTGTACCTGGCATTGGTGTCCCAGGTATTGGCGTTCCAGGTATCGGCGTACCAGGTAT
TGGTGTTCCTGGTATCGGTGTTCCGGGCATCGGTGTACCTGGCATTGGTGTCCCAGGTATTGGCGTTCCA
GGTATCGGCGTACCAGGTATTGGTGTTCCTGGTATCGGTGTTCCGGGCATCGGTGTACCTGGCATTGGTG
TCCCAGGTATTGGCGTTCCAGGTATCGGCGTACCAGGTATTGGTTACTGATAATGATCTTCAGGATCCGA
ATTCGAGCTCCGTCGACAAGCTTGCGGCCGCACTCGAGATCAAACGGGCTAGCCAGCCAGAACTCGCCCC
GGAAGACCCCGAGGATGTCGAGCACCACCACCACCACCACTGAGATCCGGCTGCTAACAAAGCCCGAAAG
GAAGCTGAGTTGGCTGCTGCCACCGCTGAGCAATAACTAGCATAACCCCTTGGGGCCTCTAAACGGGTCT
TGAGGGGTTTTTTGCTGAAAGGAGGAACTATATCCGGAT
Features (pLannotate 1.2.2; 19 found; start..end, strand, type, name):
     12..440     +  rep_origin     f1 ori (sequence partly withheld): f1 bacteriophage origin of replication; arrow indicates direction of (+) strand synthesis
    493..597     +  promoter       AmpR promoter: bla
    598..1458    +  CDS            AmpR: β-lactamase; bla; confers resistance to ampicillin, carbenicillin, and related antibiotics
   1629..2217    +  rep_origin     ori: high-copy-number ColE1/pMB1/pBR322/pUC origin of replication
   2403..2542    -  misc_feature   bom: basis of mobility region from pBR322
   2644..2835    -  CDS            rop: Rop protein, which maintains plasmids at low copy number; rop
   2852..3232    +  CDS            YPB1_ECOLX: Protein predicted: Swiss-Prot protein existence level 4. From Escherichia coli.
   3304..3595    -  CDS            TcR (fragment): tetracycline efflux protein; tet; confers resistance to tetracycline
   3610..3631    -  protein_bind   CAP binding site: CAP binding activates transcription in the presence of cAMP. E. coli catabolite activator protein
   3644..4726    -  CDS            lacI: lac repressor; lacI; The lac repressor binds to the lac operator to inhibit transcription in E. coli. This inhibition can be relieved by adding lactose or isopropyl-β-D-thiogalactopyranoside (IPTG).
   4727..4804    -  promoter       lacI promoter: lacI
   4812..5091    -  CDS            TcR (fragment): tetracycline efflux protein; tet; confers resistance to tetracycline
   5113..5131    +  promoter       T7 promoter: promoter for bacteriophage T7 RNA polymerase
   5132..5156    +  protein_bind   lac operator: The lac repressor binds to the lac operator to inhibit transcription in E. coli. This inhibition can be relieved by adding lactose or isopropyl-β-D-thiogalactopyranoside (IPTG). lac repressor encoded by lacI
   5171..5193    +  RBS            RBS: efficient ribosome binding site from bacteriophage T7 gene 10 (Olins and Rangwala, 1989)
   5785..5817    +  CDS            HSV tag: HSV (herpes simplex virus) epitope tag
   5824..5841    +  CDS            9xHis (fragment): 9xHis affinity tag
   5851..5900    +  CDS            SET1 (fragment): solubility-enhancement tag derived from T7 phage gene 10B
   5908..5955    +  terminator     T7 terminator: transcription terminator for bacteriophage T7 RNA polymerase
