[The description below was written by a language model from this plasmid's Addgene catalogue record and pLannotate feature annotations shown in this document.]
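Description:
A99-ELP is a bacterial expression plasmid built on the Novagen pET25b+ backbone, about 6 kb in total, that encodes a synthetic fusion of the A99 peptide from laminin α1 to an elastin-like polypeptide, I30-ELP, made of thirty repeats of the pentapeptide VPGIG. The roughly 0.5 kb insert was placed between the NdeI and BamHI sites, both of which remain intact. Cloning at NdeI puts the fusion's own start codon directly after the vector's ribosome binding site. The feature table does not annotate the insert itself, but an unannotated gap between the RBS and the downstream vector tags matches its expected position.

Expression is driven by a T7 promoter with an adjacent lac operator and the T7 gene 10 ribosome binding site, and transcription ends at the T7 terminator. The plasmid carries its own lacI gene, so the cassette stays repressed until it is induced with IPTG in a host that supplies T7 RNA polymerase. HSV epitope and His-tag sequences from the backbone lie downstream of the insert, but the record does not say whether they are translated as part of the fusion or whether a stop codon precedes them. Propagation in E. coli relies on a pBR322-type origin with the bom and rop elements, the latter of which restrains copy number, and selection is by ampicillin resistance through β-lactamase. An f1 origin is also present, along with nonfunctional tetracycline-resistance fragments left over from the backbone.

The associated work concerns laminin-derived elastin-like polypeptides and their combined effect on cell spreading. This plasmid is therefore a source of recombinant A99-ELP protein for cell adhesion and spreading studies.
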