Addgene plasmid #170760: A99-ELP
Purpose: A99 laminin α1 peptide fused to I30-ELP (VPGIG)30
Depositing lab: Andrew MacKay. Depositing organization: University of Southern California. Publication: Synergy between Laminin-Derived Elastin-like Polypeptides (LELPs) Optimizes Cell Spreading. Truong AT, Lee SJ, Hamada K, Kiyomi A, Guo H, Yamada Y, Kikkawa Y, Okamoto CT, Nomizu M, MacKay JA. Biomacromolecules. 2024 Jul 8;25(7):4001-4013. doi: 10.1021/acs.biomac.4c00144. Epub 2024 May 30. PubMed 38814168.
Backbone
  Vector backbone: pET25b+
  Backbone manufacturer: Novagen
  Backbone size w/o insert (bp): 5547
  Total vector size (bp): 5977
  Vector type: Bacterial Expression
Growth in bacteria
  Bacterial resistance: Ampicillin, 100 μg/mL
  Growth temperature: 37°C
  Growth strain: DH5alpha
  Copy number: Unknown
Gene/Insert
  Gene/Insert name: A99-ELP
  Species: Synthetic
  Insert size (bp): 518
  Promoter: T7
  Cloning method: Restriction Enzyme; 5′ cloning site NdeI (not destroyed); 3′ cloning site BamHI (not destroyed)
  Sequencing primers: 5′ T7; 3′ T7term
Terms and licenses: Academic/Nonprofit Terms; Industry Terms: Not Available to Industry
How to cite: A99-ELP was a gift from Andrew MacKay (Addgene plasmid # 170760 ; http://n2t.net/addgene:170760 ; RRID:Addgene_170760)
